>Addgene plasmid #147940 | pcDNA3.1-MS2-HA-HsNanos2-F6A_X | depositor full sequence | sequence record 290387 | Full Sequence
GACGGATCGGGAGATCTCCCGATCCCCTATGGTGCACTCTCAGTACAATCTGCTCTGATGCCGCATAGTT
AAGCCAGTATCTGCTCCCTGCTTGTGTGTTGGAGGTCGCTGAGTAGTGCGCGAGCAAAATTTAAGCTACA
ACAAGGCAAGGCTTGACCGACAATTGCATGAAGAATCTGCTTAGGGTTAGGCGTTTTGCGCTGCTTCGCG
ATGTACGGGCCAGATATACGCGTTGACATTGATTATTGACTAGTTATTAATAGTAATCAATTACGGGGTC
ATTAGTTCATAGCCCATATATGGAGTTCCGCGTTACATAACTTACGGTAAATGGCCCGCCTGGCTGACCG
CCCAACGACCCCCGCCCATTGACGTCAATAATGACGTATGTTCCCATAGTAACGCCAATAGGGACTTTCC
ATTGACGTCAATGGGTGGAGTATTTACGGTAAACTGCCCACTTGGCAGTACATCAAGTGTATCATATGCC
AAGTACGCCCCCTATTGACGTCAATGACGGTAAATGGCCCGCCTGGCATTATGCCCAGTACATGACCTTA
TGGGACTTTCCTACTTGGCAGTACATCTACGTATTAGTCATCGCTATTACCATGGTGATGCGGTTTTGGC
AGTACATCAATGGGCGTGGATAGCGGTTTGACTCACGGGGATTTCCAAGTCTCCACCCCATTGACGTCAA
TGGGAGTTTGTTTTGGCACCAAAATCAACGGGACTTTCCAAAATGTCGTAACAACTCCGCCCCATTGACG
CAAATGGGCGGTAGGCGTGTACGGTGGGAGGTCTATATAAGCAGAGCTCTCTGGCTAACTAGAGAACCCA
CTGCTTACTGGCTTATCGAAATTAATACGACTCACTATAGGGAGACCCAAGCTTGCCACCATGGCTTCTA
ACTTTACTCAGTTCGTTCTCGTCGACAATGGCGGAACTGGCGACGTGACTGTCGCCCCAAGCAACTTCGC
TAACGGGGTCGCTGAATGGATCAGCTCTAACTCGCGATCACAGGCTTACAAAGTAACCTGTAGCGTTCGT
CAGAGCTCTGCGCAGAATCGCAAATACACCATCAAAGTCGAGGTGCCTAAAGTGGCAACCCAGACTGTTG
GTGGTGAAGAGCTTCCTGTAGCCGGATGGAGATCTTACTTAAATATGGAACTAACCATTCCAATTTTCGC
CACGAATTCCGACTGCGAGCTTATTGTTAAGGCAATGCAAGGTCTCCTAAAAGATGGAAACCCGATTCCC
TCGGCCATCGCGGCCAACTCCGGCATCTACGGAGGTGGAGGTGGATCTGGTGGATCTCCTCCACATATGG
CTTACCCATACGATGTTCCAGATTACGCTCCTCCAAAGCTTGGATCCGAATTCCCGGGTCGACTCGAGAT
GCAGCTGCCCCCAGCCGACATGTGGAAGGACTACTTCAACCTGAGCCAGGTCGTGTGGGCCCTGATCGCC
AGCAGAGGCCAGAGACTGGAAACCCAGGAAATCGAGGAACCCAGCCCTGGCCCTCCACTGGGACAGGATC
AGGGACTGGGAGCCCCTGGCGCTAATGGCGGACTGGGCACCCTGTGCAATTTCTGCAAGCACAACGGCGA
GAGCCGGCACGTGTACAGCAGCCACCAGCTGAAAACCCCCGACGGCGTGGTCGTGTGCCCCATCCTGAGA
CACTACGTGTGCCCTGTGTGCGGCGCCACTGGGGATCAGGCCCATACCCTGAAGTACTGCCCCCTGAATG
GCGGCCAGCAGTCCCTGTACAGAAGAAGCGGCAGAAACAGCGCTGGGCGGAGAGTGAAGAGATAATCTAG
AGTCGACCCGGGCGGCCGCCTAGAGGGCCCTATTCTATAGTGTCACCTAAATGCTAGAGCTCGCTGATCA
GCCTCGACTGTGCCTTCTAGTTGCCAGCCATCTGTTGTTTGCCCCTCCCCCGTGCCTTCCTTGACCCTGG
AAGGTGCCACTCCCACTGTCCTTTCCTAATAAAATGAGGAAATTGCATCGCATTGTCTGAGTAGGTGTCA
TTCTATTCTGGGGGGTGGGGTGGGGCAGGACAGCAAGGGGGAGGATTGGGAAGACAATAGCAGGCATGCT
GGGGATGCGGTGGGCTCTATGGCTTCTGAGGCGGAAAGAACCAGCTGGGGCTCTAGGGGGTATCCCC
[124 nt withheld, positions 2168-2291]
C
[91 nt withheld, positions 2293-2383]
A
[49 nt withheld, positions 2385-2433]
CCTTTGACGTTGGAGTCCACGTTCTTT
[37 nt withheld, positions 2461-2497]
ACCCTATCTCGGTCTATTCTTTTGATTTATAAGGGATTTTGCCGATTTCGGCCTATTGGTTAAAAAATGA
GCTGATTTAACAAAAATTTAACGCGAATTAATTCTGTGGAATGTGTGTCAGTTAGGGTGTGGAAAGTCCC
CAGGCTCCCCAGCAGGCAGAAGTATGCAAAGCATGCATCTCAATTAGTCAGCAACCAGGTGTGGAAAGTC
CCCAGGCTCCCCAGCAGGCAGAAGTATGCAAAGCATGCATCTCAATTAGTCAGCAACCATAGTCCCGCCC
CTAACTCCGCCCATCCCGCCCCTAACTCCGCCCAGTTCCGCCCATTCTCCGCCCCATGGCTGACTAATTT
TTTTTATTTATGCAGAGGCCGAGGCCGCCTCTGCCTCTGAGCTATTCCAGAAGTAGTGAGGAGGCTTTTT
TGGAGGCCTAGGCTTTTGCAAAAAGCTCCCGGGAGCTTGTATATCCATTTTCGGATCTGATCAAGAGACA
GGATGAGGATCGTTTCGCATGATTGAACAAGATGGATTGCACGCAGGTTCTCCGGCCGCTTGGGTGGAGA
GGCTATTCGGCTATGACTGGGCACAACAGACAATCGGCTGCTCTGATGCCGCCGTGTTCCGGCTGTCAGC
GCAGGGGCGCCCGGTTCTTTTTGTCAAGACCGACCTGTCCGGTGCCCTGAATGAACTGCAGGACGAGGCA
GCGCGGCTATCGTGGCTGGCCACGACGGGCGTTCCTTGCGCAGCTGTGCTCGACGTTGTCACTGAAGCGG
GAAGGGACTGGCTGCTATTGGGCGAAGTGCCGGGGCAGGATCTCCTGTCATCTCACCTTGCTCCTGCCGA
GAAAGTATCCATCATGGCTGATGCAATGCGGCGGCTGCATACGCTTGATCCGGCTACCTGCCCATTCGAC
CACCAAGCGAAACATCGCATCGAGCGAGCACGTACTCGGATGGAAGCCGGTCTTGTCGATCAGGATGATC
TGGACGAAGAGCATCAGGGGCTCGCGCCAGCCGAACTGTTCGCCAGGCTCAAGGCGCGCATGCCCGACGG
CGAGGATCTCGTCGTGACCCATGGCGATGCCTGCTTGCCGAATATCATGGTGGAAAATGGCCGCTTTTCT
GGATTCATCGACTGTGGCCGGCTGGGTGTGGCGGACCGCTATCAGGACATAGCGTTGGCTACCCGTGATA
TTGCTGAAGAGCTTGGCGGCGAATGGGCTGACCGCTTCCTCGTGCTTTACGGTATCGCCGCTCCCGATTC
GCAGCGCATCGCCTTCTATCGCCTTCTTGACGAGTTCTTCTGAGCGGGACTCTGGGGTTCGAAATGACCG
ACCAAGCGACGCCCAACCTGCCATCACGAGATTTCGATTCCACCGCCGCCTTCTATGAAAGGTTGGGCTT
CGGAATCGTTTTCCGGGACGCCGGCTGGATGATCCTCCAGCGCGGGGATCTCATGCTGGAGTTCTTCGCC
CACCCCAACTTGTTTATTGCAGCTTATAATGGTTACAAATAAAGCAATAGCATCACAAATTTCACAAATA
AAGCATTTTTTTCACTGCATTCTAGTTGTGGTTTGTCCAAACTCATCAATGTATCTTATCATGTCTGTAT
ACCGTCGACCTCTAGCTAGAGCTTGGCGTAATCATGGTCATAGCTGTTTCCTGTGTGAAATTGTTATCCG
CTCACAATTCCACACAACATACGAGCCGGAAGCATAAAGTGTAAAGCCTGGGGTGCCTAATGAGTGAGCT
AACTCACATTAATTGCGTTGCGCTCACTGCCCGCTTTCCAGTCGGGAAACCTGTCGTGCCAGCTGCATTA
ATGAATCGGCCAACGCGCGGGGAGAGGCGGTTTGCGTATTGGGCGCTCTTCCGCTTCCTCGCTCACTGAC
TCGCTGCGCTCGGTCGTTCGGCTGCGGCGAGCGGTATCAGCTCACTCAAAGGCGGTAATACGGTTATCCA
CAGAATCAGGGGATAACGCAGGAAAGAACATGTGAGCAAAAGGCCAGCAAAAGGCCAGGAACCGTAAAAA
GGCCGCGTTGCTGGCGTTTTTCCATAGGCTCCGCCCCCCTGACGAGCATCACAAAAATCGACGCTCAAGT
CAGAGGTGGCGAAACCCGACAGGACTATAAAGATACCAGGCGTTTCCCCCTGGAAGCTCCCTCGTGCGCT
CTCCTGTTCCGACCCTGCCGCTTACCGGATACCTGTCCGCCTTTCTCCCTTCGGGAAGCGTGGCGCTTTC
TCATAGCTCACGCTGTAGGTATCTCAGTTCGGTGTAGGTCGTTCGCTCCAAGCTGGGCTGTGTGCACGAA
CCCCCCGTTCAGCCCGACCGCTGCGCCTTATCCGGTAACTATCGTCTTGAGTCCAACCCGGTAAGACACG
ACTTATCGCCACTGGCAGCAGCCACTGGTAACAGGATTAGCAGAGCGAGGTATGTAGGCGGTGCTACAGA
GTTCTTGAAGTGGTGGCCTAACTACGGCTACACTAGAAGAACAGTATTTGGTATCTGCGCTCTGCTGAAG
CCAGTTACCTTCGGAAAAAGAGTTGGTAGCTCTTGATCCGGCAAACAAACCACCGCTGGTAGCGGTTTTT
TTGTTTGCAAGCAGCAGATTACGCGCAGAAAAAAAGGATCTCAAGAAGATCCTTTGATCTTTTCTACGGG
GTCTGACGCTCAGTGGAACGAAAACTCACGTTAAGGGATTTTGGTCATGAGATTATCAAAAAGGATCTTC
ACCTAGATCCTTTTAAATTAAAAATGAAGTTTTAAATCAATCTAAAGTATATATGAGTAAACTTGGTCTG
ACAGTTACCAATGCTTAATCAGTGAGGCACCTATCTCAGCGATCTGTCTATTTCGTTCATCCATAGTTGC
CTGACTCCCCGTCGTGTAGATAACTACGATACGGGAGGGCTTACCATCTGGCCCCAGTGCTGCAATGATA
CCGCGAGACCCACGCTCACCGGCTCCAGATTTATCAGCAATAAACCAGCCAGCCGGAAGGGCCGAGCGCA
GAAGTGGTCCTGCAACTTTATCCGCCTCCATCCAGTCTATTAATTGTTGCCGGGAAGCTAGAGTAAGTAG
TTCGCCAGTTAATAGTTTGCGCAACGTTGTTGCCATTGCTACAGGCATCGTGGTGTCACGCTCGTCGTTT
GGTATGGCTTCATTCAGCTCCGGTTCCCAACGATCAAGGCGAGTTACATGATCCCCCATGTTGTGCAAAA
AAGCGGTTAGCTCCTTCGGTCCTCCGATCGTTGTCAGAAGTAAGTTGGCCGCAGTGTTATCACTCATGGT
TATGGCAGCACTGCATAATTCTCTTACTGTCATGCCATCCGTAAGATGCTTTTCTGTGACTGGTGAGTAC
TCAACCAAGTCATTCTGAGAATAGTGTATGCGGCGACCGAGTTGCTCTTGCCCGGCGTCAATACGGGATA
ATACCGCGCCACATAGCAGAACTTTAAAAGTGCTCATCATTGGAAAACGTTCTTCGGGGCGAAAACTCTC
AAGGATCTTACCGCTGTTGAGATCCAGTTCGATGTAACCCACTCGTGCACCCAACTGATCTTCAGCATCT
TTTACTTTCACCAGCGTTTCTGGGTGAGCAAAAACAGGAAGGCAAAATGCCGCAAAAAAGGGAATAAGGG
CGACACGGAAATGTTGAATACTCATACTCTTCCTTTTTCAATATTATTGAAGCATTTATCAGGGTTATTG
TCTCATGAGCGGATACATATTTGAATGTATTTAGAAAAATAAACAAATAGGGGTTCCGCGCACATTTCCC
CGAAAAGTGCCACCTGACGTC
Features (pLannotate 1.2.2; 23 found; start..end, strand, type, name):
     28..80      -  misc_feature   bom (fragment): basis of mobility region from pBR322
    235..614     +  enhancer       CMV enhancer: human cytomegalovirus immediate early enhancer
    615..818     +  promoter       CMV promoter: human cytomegalovirus (CMV) immediate early promoter
    814..847     +  LTR            5' LTR (truncated) (fragment): truncated 5' long terminal repeat (LTR) from HIV-1
    863..881     +  promoter       T7 promoter: promoter for bacteriophage T7 RNA polymerase
    904..1290    +  CDS            MS2: bacteriophage MS2 coat protein binds to a specific stem-loop structure in the viral RNA (Peabody, 1993)
   1333..1359    +  CDS            3xHA (fragment): three tandem HA epitope tags
   1399..1812    +  CDS            NANOS2: NANO2_HUMAN - Also known as NOS2. Experimental evidence at protein level: Swiss-Prot protein existence level 1. Plays a key role in the sexual differentiation of germ cells by promoting the male fate but suppressing the female fate. Represses the female fate pathways by suppressing meiosis, which in turn results in the promotion of the male fate. Maintains the suppression of meiosis by preventing STRA8 expression, which is required for premeiotic DNA replication, after CYP26B1 is decreased. Regulates the localization of the CCR4-NOT deadenylation complex to P-bodies and plays a role in recruit
   1854..1872    -  promoter       SP6 promoter: promoter for bacteriophage SP6 RNA polymerase
   1898..2122    +  polyA_signal   bGH poly(A) signal: bovine growth hormone polyadenylation signal
   2126..2147    +  promoter       SV40 promoter (fragment): SV40 enhancer and early promoter
   2168..2596    +  rep_origin     f1 ori (sequence partly withheld): f1 bacteriophage origin of replication; arrow indicates direction of (+) strand synthesis
   2610..2939    +  promoter       SV40 promoter: SV40 enhancer and early promoter
   3006..3797    +  CDS            neo: KKA2_KLEPN - Also known as kan, nptII. Experimental evidence at protein level: Swiss-Prot protein existence level 1. Resistance to kanamycin, neomycin, paromomycin, ribostamycin, butirosin and gentamicin B. From Klebsiella pneumoniae.
   3821..3979    +  CDS            ble (fragment): BLE_KLEPN - Experimental evidence at protein level: Swiss-Prot protein existence level 1. Binding protein with a strong affinity to the bleomycin family of antibiotics. Binds to CL990; an antimitotic-antibiotic compound. From Klebsiella pneumoniae.
   3974..4095    +  polyA_signal   SV40 poly(A) signal: SV40 polyadenylation signal
   4168..4184    -  protein_bind   lac operator: The lac repressor binds to the lac operator to inhibit transcription in E. coli. This inhibition can be relieved by adding lactose or isopropyl-β-D-thiogalactopyranoside (IPTG). lac repressor encoded by lacI
   4192..4222    -  promoter       lac promoter: promoter for the E. coli lac operon
   4237..4258    -  protein_bind   CAP binding site: CAP binding activates transcription in the presence of cAMP. E. coli catabolite activator protein
   4271..4363    -  CDS            lacI (fragment): lac repressor; lacI; The lac repressor binds to the lac operator to inhibit transcription in E. coli. This inhibition can be relieved by adding lactose or isopropyl-β-D-thiogalactopyranoside (IPTG).
   4546..5131    -  rep_origin     ori: high-copy-number ColE1/pMB1/pBR322/pUC origin of replication
   5302..6162    -  CDS            AmpR: β-lactamase; bla; confers resistance to ampicillin, carbenicillin, and related antibiotics
   6163..6267    -  promoter       AmpR promoter: bla
