[The description below was written by a language model from this plasmid's Addgene catalogue record and pLannotate feature annotations shown in this document.]
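Description:
pcDNA3.1-MS2-HA-HsNanos2-F6A_X is a 6.3 kb mammalian expression plasmid. The catalogue lists the backbone as unknown, but the name and the annotated features are consistent with a pcDNA3.1-type vector. It is propagated in E. coli as a high-copy plasmid through a ColE1/pUC-type origin and selected with ampicillin via the β-lactamase gene. An f1 origin is also present. For selection in mammalian cells, the vector carries a neomycin phosphotransferase gene driven by the SV40 enhancer/early promoter and terminated by an SV40 poly(A) signal. Short annotated fragments such as bom, a truncated HIV-1 LTR, ble, lacI and the lac promoter/operator region appear to be backbone remnants or partial matches rather than functional parts of the design.

The expression cassette is driven by the human CMV immediate-early enhancer and promoter and terminated by the bovine growth hormone poly(A) signal. T7 and SP6 promoters flank the insert. The open reading frame begins with the bacteriophage MS2 coat protein, followed by an HA epitope tag (annotated as a fragment of a 3xHA tag) and then human NANOS2. According to the record, the NANOS2 sequence was synthesized, codon-optimized for human cells, and carries the F6A substitution.

The MS2 coat protein binds a specific RNA stem-loop, so the fusion can be tethered to reporter mRNAs containing MS2 binding sites, and the HA tag allows detection or immunoprecipitation. The associated study concerns Nanos-mediated recruitment of the CCR4-NOT deadenylase complex and translational repression. This suggests the F6A variant serves as a point mutant for testing that activity against the wild-type protein, although the record does not state the mutation's effect.
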