Addgene plasmid #147940: pcDNA3.1-MS2-HA-HsNanos2-F6A_X
Purpose: Mammalian Expression of HsNanos2-F6A
Depositing lab: Elisa Izaurralde. Depositing organization: Max Planck Institute for Developmental Biology. Publication: Structural basis for the Nanos-mediated recruitment of the CCR4-NOT complex and translational repression. Bhandari D, Raisch T, Weichenrieder O, Jonas S, Izaurralde E. Genes Dev. 2014 Apr 15;28(8):888-901. doi: 10.1101/gad.237289.113. PubMed 24736845.
Backbone
  Vector backbone: Unknown
  Vector type: Mammalian Expression
Growth in bacteria
  Bacterial resistance: Ampicillin, 100 μg/mL
  Growth temperature: 37°C
  Growth strain: DH5alpha
  Copy number: High Copy
Gene/Insert
  Gene/Insert name: HsNanos2-F6A
  Species: H. sapiens (human)
  Entrez Gene: NANOS2 (a.k.a. NOS2)
  Cloning method: Unknown
Terms and licenses: Academic/Nonprofit Terms; Industry Terms: Not Available to Industry
Depositor comments: synthesized DNA from GeneArt. Codon optimized for Expression in human cells. Plasmids from this collection were made available to the research community and donated after the lab closed. Please note that the sequence provided by the depositing laboratory may be theoretical/predicted or based on Sanger sequencing results. There may be discrepancies between sequencing results obtained by Addgene and the depositor sequence. If an Addgene verified sequence is not available, please contact before placing your order to request that our lab fully sequence the plasmid.
How to cite: pcDNA3.1-MS2-HA-HsNanos2-F6A_X was a gift from Elisa Izaurralde (Addgene plasmid # 147940 ; http://n2t.net/addgene:147940 ; RRID:Addgene_147940)
